>Addgene plasmid #51928 | pcDNA1-GATA4-opposite orientation | addgene partial sequence | sequence record 86132 | CMV-F 5'-CGCAAATGGGCGGTAGGCGTG-3'
AGCAGAGCTCTCTGGCTAACTAGAGAACCCACTGCTTACTGGCTTATCGAAATTAATACGACTCACTATA
GGGAGACCCAAGCTTGGTACCGAGCTCGGATCCACTAGTAACGGCCGCCAGTGTGCTGGAATTCCCAGGC
AGGTGGAGAATAAGGAAGGAAGAAGTCTCTTGCCTCACTGTGCTGTGCTTGCAGCCAAGGTGGGCTTCTC
TGTAAGAACGCAGGCTTTTCCAGTGCTCCACCTGGAAAGGTGTTTGAACAACCCGGAACACCCATATCCC
TAAGTGATTGTCAACAACTTCAAGTTCTACCCAGTTGTTCTTCAGGAGTTGTTCCCAGACAAAGGGGCTG
GCCAAGGGTGCCCCAGCCTTTTACTTTGCTGGCCCCCACGTCCCAAGTCCGAGCAGGAATTTGAAGAGGG
AAGGGGGGGCGCTGATTACGCGGTGATTATGTCCCCATGACTGTCAGCCAGGACCAGGCTGTTCCAAGAG
TCCTGCTTGGAGCTGGCCTGCGATGTCTGAGTGACAGGAGATGCATAGCCTTGTGGGGACAGCTTCAGAG
CAGACAGCACTGGATGGATGGAGGGCCCGTGGCCGGACACAGTACTGAATGTCTGGGACATGGAGCTGCT
GTGCCCATAGTGAGATGACAGCCCGGGCTCTGTCTTGATGGGGCGCATCTCTTCACTGCTGCTGCTGCTG
CTAGTGGCATTGCTGGAGTTACCGCTGGAGGCACCACTGGAGGGAGGGAGGGTCTCACCAGCAGGACCTG
CTGGCGTCTTAGATTTATTCAGGTTCTTGGGCTTCCGTTTTCTGGTTTGAATCCCCTCCTTCCGCATTGC
AAGAGGCCTGGGAACCCCATGGAGCTTCATGT
