>Addgene plasmid #51928 | pcDNA1-GATA4-opposite orientation | addgene partial sequence | sequence record 86137 | Sp6 5'-ATTTAGGTGACACTATAG-3'
TGCTCGAGCGGCCGCCAGTGTGATGGATATCTGCAGAATTCCTTTTTTTTTTTTTTTGTTTTGTTTTGAT
TTTTGGTGACAGTTCCGCACACCCGCATTCTAGTTCTTGTCTGCCTCGTGCTCAGAGCTTGGGGCGATGT
ACCAAAGCCTGGCCATGGCCGCCAACCACGGCCCCCCGCCCGGCGCCTACGAAGCAGGTGGCCCTGGCGC
CTTCATGCACAGCGCGGGCGCCGCGTCCTCGCCCGTCTACGTGCCCACTCCGCGGGTGCCGTCCTCTGTG
CTGGGCCTGTCCTACCTGCAGGGCGGTGGCAGTGCCGCTGCAGCTGGAACCACCTCGGGTGGCAGCTCCG
GGGCCGGCCCGTCGGGTGCAGGGCCTGGGACCCAGCAGGGTAGCCCTGGCTGGAGCCAAGCTGGAGCCGA
GGGAGCCGCCTACACCCCGCCGCCCGTGTCCCCGCGCTTCTCTTTCCCGGGGACTACTGGGTCCCTGGCG
GCCGCTGCCGCCGCTGCCGCAGCCCGGGAAGCTGCAGCCTACGGCAGTGGCGGCGGGGCGGCGGGCGCTG
GTCTGGCTGGCCGAGAGCAGTACGGGCGTCCGGGCTTCGCCGGCTCCTACTCCAGCCCCTACCCAGCCTA
CATGGCCGACGTGGGAGCATCCTGGGCCGCAGCCGCTGCCGCCTCTGCCGGCCCCTTCGACAGCCCAGTC
CTGCACAGCCTGCCTGGACGGGCCAACCCTGGAAGACACCCCAATCTCGATATGTTTGATGACTTCTCAG
AAGGCAGAGAGTGTGTCAATTGTGGGGCCATGTC
