[The description below was written by a language model from this plasmid's Addgene catalogue record.]
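Description:
pcDNA1-GATA4-opposite orientation is a mammalian expression-type plasmid built on the Invitrogen pcDNA1 backbone (about 4 kb without insert) that carries the mouse Gata4 cDNA cloned in the reverse orientation. The insert is recorded as a roughly 1.7 kb EcoRI fragment encoding GATA binding protein 4, a zinc-finger transcription factor, and includes about 80 bp of 5' untranslated region. The plasmid is propagated in standard E. coli cloning strains, with ampicillin listed as the bacterial selection. Copy number and the cloning method are recorded as unknown. No feature table accompanies the record, so the origin of replication and other backbone elements are not itemised.

The listed promoter is CMV, the strong constitutive viral promoter used for expression in mammalian cells, but because the insert faces the opposite way, transcription across it yields antisense rather than protein-coding RNA. The stated purpose is T7-directed production of antisense mouse GATA4 transcript, meaning a T7 phage promoter in the backbone is used to drive transcription of the non-coding strand. The record also lists SP6 as the 3' sequencing primer, which suggests an SP6 promoter site on the far side of the insert. Antisense RNA made in this way commonly serves as a hybridisation probe or as an orientation control alongside a sense expression construct, although the record does not specify the exact application. The associated work concerns the roles of GATA4 and GATA6 in regulating cardiomyocyte hypertrophy in vitro and in vivo. No tags, reporters or mammalian selection markers are described.
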