Addgene plasmid #51928: pcDNA1-GATA4-opposite orientation
Purpose: for T7 directed antisense production of mouse GATA4
Depositing lab: Jeffery Molkentin. Depositing organization: Cincinnati Children's Hospital Medical Center. Publication: The transcription factors GATA4 and GATA6 regulate cardiomyocyte hypertrophy in vitro and in vivo. Liang Q, De Windt LJ, Witt SA, Kimball TR, Markham BE, Molkentin JD. J Biol Chem. 2001 Aug 10;276(32):30245-53. Epub 2001 May 16. 10.1074/jbc.M102174200 PubMed 11356841.
Backbone
  Vector backbone: pcDNA1
  Backbone manufacturer: Invitrogen
  Backbone size w/o insert (bp): 4000
  Vector type: Mammalian Expression
Growth in bacteria
  Bacterial resistance: Ampicillin, 100 μg/mL
  Growth temperature: 37°C
  Growth strain: DH5alpha
  Copy number: Unknown
Gene/Insert
  Gene/Insert name: GATA4 reverse orientation (alt name: GATA binding protein 4)
  Species: M. musculus (mouse)
  Insert size (bp): 1700
  Entrez Gene: Gata4 (a.k.a. Gata-4)
  Promoter: CMV
  Cloning method: Unknown
  Sequencing primers: 5′ CMV-F; 3′ SP6
Terms and licenses: Academic/Nonprofit Terms; Industry Terms: Not Available to Industry
Depositor comments: 1.7 kb mouse GATA4 EcoRI fragment, 80 bp of 5'UTR
How to cite: pcDNA1-GATA4-opposite orientation was a gift from Jeffery Molkentin (Addgene plasmid # 51928 ; http://n2t.net/addgene:51928 ; RRID:Addgene_51928)
